>Addgene plasmid #201973 | pET-21a-PE2-His | addgene full sequence | sequence record 395414 | Addgene NGS Result
AGCATTTGCATGGTTTGTTGAAAACCGGACATGGCACTCCAGTCGCCTTCCCGTTCCGCTATCGGCTGAA
TTTGATTGCGAGTGAGATATTTATGCCAGCCAGCCAGACGCAGACGCGCCGAGACAGAACTTAATGGGCC
CGCTAACAGCGCGATTTGCTGGTGACCCAATGCGACCAGATGCTCCACGCCCAGTCGCGTACCGTCTTCA
TGGGAGAAAATAATACTGTTGATGGGTGTCTGGTCAGAGACATCAAGAAATAACGCCGGAACATTAGTGC
AGGCAGCTTCCACAGCAATGGCATCCTGGTCATCCAGCGGATAGTTAATGATCAGCCCACTGACGCGTTG
CGCGAGAAGATTGTGCACCGCCGCTTTACAGGCTTCGACGCCGCTTCGTTCTACCATCGACACCACCACG
CTGGCACCCAGTTGATCGGCGCGAGATTTAATCGCCGCGACAATTTGCGACGGCGCGTGCAGGGCCAGAC
TGGAGGTGGCAACGCCAATCAGCAACGACTGTTTGCCCGCCAGTTGTTGTGCCACGCGGTTGGGAATGTA
ATTCAGCTCCGCCATCGCCGCTTCCACTTTTTCCCGCGTTTTCGCAGAAACGTGGCTGGCCTGGTTCACC
ACGCGGGAAACGGTCTGATAAGAGACACCGGCATACTCTGCGACATCGTATAACGTTACTGGTTTCACAT
TCACCACCCTGAATTGACTCTCTTCCGGGCGCTATCATGCCATACCGCGAAAGGTTTTGCGCCATTCGAT
GGTGTCCGGGATCTCGACGCTCTCCCTTATGCGACTCCTGCATTAGGAAGCAGCCCAGTAGTAGGTTGAG
GCCGTTGAGCACCGCCGCCGCAAGGAATGGTGCATGCAAGGAGATGGCGCCCAACAGTCCCCCGGCCACG
GGGCCTGCCACCATACCCACGCCGAAACAAGCGCTCATGAGCCCGAAGTGGCGAGCCCGATCTTCCCCAT
CGGTGATGTCGGCGATATAGGCGCCAGCAACCGCACCTGTGGCGCCGGTGATGCCGGCCACGATGCGTCC
GGCGTAGAGGATCGAGATCTCGATCCCGCGAAATTAATACGACTCACTATAGGGGAATTGTGAGCGGATA
ACAATTCCCCTCTAGAAATAATTTTGTTTAACTTTAAGAAGGAGATATACATATGGCTAGCATGACTGGT
GGACAGCAAATGGGTCGCGGATCCGAATTCCCCGCCGCCAAGCGCGTGAAGCTGGACAGCGGCAGCGGCG
GCGGCAGCGGCGGCGGCAGCGGCCCGGCAGCTAAGAGGGTGAAACTGGATGGCGGTAGCGGCGGAGGCAG
CGGTGGCGGCAGCGGCCCCCTCGAGGTCGACGACAAGAAGTACAGCATCGGCCTGGACATCGGCACCAAC
TCTGTGGGCTGGGCCGTGATCACCGACGAGTACAAGGTGCCCAGCAAGAAATTCAAGGTGCTGGGCAACA
CCGACCGGCACAGCATCAAGAAGAACCTGATCGGAGCCCTGCTGTTCGACAGCGGCGAAACAGCCGAGGC
CACCCGGCTGAAGAGAACCGCCAGAAGAAGATACACCAGACGGAAGAACCGGATCTGCTATCTGCAAGAG
ATCTTCAGCAACGAGATGGCCAAGGTGGACGACAGCTTCTTCCACAGACTGGAAGAGTCCTTCCTGGTGG
AAGAGGATAAGAAGCACGAGCGGCACCCCATCTTCGGCAACATCGTGGACGAGGTGGCCTACCACGAGAA
GTACCCCACCATCTACCACCTGAGAAAGAAACTGGTGGACAGCACCGACAAGGCCGACCTGCGGCTGATC
TATCTGGCCCTGGCCCACATGATCAAGTTCCGGGGCCACTTCCTGATCGAGGGCGACCTGAACCCCGACA
ACAGCGACGTGGACAAGCTGTTCATCCAGCTGGTGCAGACCTACAACCAGCTGTTCGAGGAAAACCCCAT
CAACGCCAGCGGCGTGGACGCCAAGGCCATCCTGTCTGCCAGACTGAGCAAGAGCAGACGGCTGGAAAAT
CTGATCGCCCAGCTGCCCGGCGAGAAGAAGAATGGCCTGTTCGGAAACCTGATTGCCCTGAGCCTGGGCC
TGACCCCCAACTTCAAGAGCAACTTCGACCTGGCCGAGGATGCCAAACTGCAGCTGAGCAAGGACACCTA
CGACGACGACCTGGACAACCTGCTGGCCCAGATCGGCGACCAGTACGCCGACCTGTTTCTGGCCGCCAAG
AACCTGTCCGACGCCATCCTGCTGAGCGACATCCTGAGAGTGAACACCGAGATCACCAAGGCCCCCCTGA
GCGCCTCTATGATCAAGAGATACGACGAGCACCACCAGGACCTGACCCTGCTGAAAGCTCTCGTGCGGCA
GCAGCTGCCTGAGAAGTACAAAGAGATTTTCTTCGACCAGAGCAAGAACGGCTACGCCGGCTACATTGAC
GGCGGAGCCAGCCAGGAAGAGTTCTACAAGTTCATCAAGCCCATCCTGGAAAAGATGGACGGCACCGAGG
AACTGCTCGTGAAGCTGAACAGAGAGGACCTGCTGCGGAAGCAGCGGACCTTCGACAACGGCAGCATCCC
CCACCAGATCCACCTGGGAGAGCTGCACGCCATTCTGCGGCGGCAGGAAGATTTTTACCCATTCCTGAAG
GACAACCGGGAAAAGATCGAGAAGATCCTGACCTTCCGCATCCCCTACTACGTGGGCCCTCTGGCCAGGG
GAAACAGCAGATTCGCCTGGATGACCAGAAAGAGCGAGGAAACCATCACCCCCTGGAACTTCGAGGAAGT
GGTGGACAAGGGCGCTTCCGCCCAGAGCTTCATCGAGCGGATGACCAACTTCGATAAGAACCTGCCCAAC
GAGAAGGTGCTGCCCAAGCACAGCCTGCTGTACGAGTACTTCACCGTGTATAACGAGCTGACCAAAGTGA
AATACGTGACCGAGGGAATGAGAAAGCCCGCCTTCCTGAGCGGCGAGCAGAAAAAGGCCATCGTGGACCT
GCTGTTCAAGACCAACCGGAAAGTGACCGTGAAGCAGCTGAAAGAGGACTACTTCAAGAAAATCGAGTGC
TTCGACTCCGTGGAAATCTCCGGCGTGGAAGATCGGTTCAACGCCTCCCTGGGCACATACCACGATCTGC
TGAAAATTATCAAGGACAAGGACTTCCTGGACAATGAGGAAAACGAGGACATTCTGGAAGATATCGTGCT
GACCCTGACACTGTTTGAGGACAGAGAGATGATCGAGGAACGGCTGAAAACCTATGCCCACCTGTTCGAC
GACAAAGTGATGAAGCAGCTGAAGCGGCGGAGATACACCGGCTGGGGCAGGCTGAGCCGGAAGCTGATCA
ACGGCATCCGGGACAAGCAGTCCGGCAAGACAATCCTGGATTTCCTGAAGTCCGACGGCTTCGCCAACAG
AAACTTCATGCAGCTGATCCACGACGACAGCCTGACCTTTAAAGAGGACATCCAGAAAGCCCAGGTGTCC
GGCCAGGGCGATAGCCTGCACGAGCACATTGCCAATCTGGCCGGCAGCCCCGCCATTAAGAAGGGCATCC
TGCAGACAGTGAAGGTGGTGGACGAGCTCGTGAAAGTGATGGGCCGGCACAAGCCCGAGAACATCGTGAT
CGAAATGGCCAGAGAGAACCAGACCACCCAGAAGGGACAGAAGAACAGCCGCGAGAGAATGAAGCGGATC
GAAGAGGGCATCAAAGAGCTGGGCAGCCAGATCCTGAAAGAACACCCCGTGGAAAACACCCAGCTGCAGA
ACGAGAAGCTGTACCTGTACTACCTGCAGAATGGGCGGGATATGTACGTGGACCAGGAACTGGACATCAA
CCGGCTGTCCGACTACGATGTGGACGCTATCGTGCCTCAGAGCTTTCTGAAGGACGACTCCATCGACAAC
AAGGTGCTGACCAGAAGCGACAAGAACCGGGGCAAGAGCGACAACGTGCCCTCCGAAGAGGTCGTGAAGA
AGATGAAGAACTACTGGCGGCAGCTGCTGAACGCCAAGCTGATTACCCAGAGAAAGTTCGACAATCTGAC
CAAGGCCGAGAGAGGCGGCCTGAGCGAACTGGATAAGGCCGGCTTCATCAAGAGACAGCTGGTGGAAACC
CGGCAGATCACAAAGCACGTGGCACAGATCCTGGACTCCCGGATGAACACTAAGTACGACGAGAATGACA
AGCTGATCCGGGAAGTGAAAGTGATCACCCTGAAGTCCAAGCTGGTGTCCGATTTCCGGAAGGATTTCCA
GTTTTACAAAGTGCGCGAGATCAACAACTACCACCACGCCCACGACGCCTACCTGAACGCCGTCGTGGGA
ACCGCCCTGATCAAAAAGTACCCTAAGCTGGAAAGCGAGTTCGTGTACGGCGACTACAAGGTGTACGACG
TGCGGAAGATGATCGCCAAGAGCGAGCAGGAAATCGGCAAGGCTACCGCCAAGTACTTCTTCTACAGCAA
CATCATGAACTTTTTCAAGACCGAGATTACCCTGGCCAACGGCGAGATCCGGAAGCGGCCTCTGATCGAG
ACAAACGGCGAAACCGGGGAGATCGTGTGGGATAAGGGCCGGGATTTTGCCACCGTGCGGAAAGTGCTGA
GCATGCCCCAAGTGAATATCGTGAAAAAGACCGAGGTGCAGACAGGCGGCTTCAGCAAAGAGTCTATCCT
GCCCAAGAGGAACAGCGATAAGCTGATCGCCAGAAAGAAGGACTGGGACCCTAAGAAGTACGGCGGCTTC
GACAGCCCCACCGTGGCCTATTCTGTGCTGGTGGTGGCCAAAGTGGAAAAGGGCAAGTCCAAGAAACTGA
AGAGTGTGAAAGAGCTGCTGGGGATCACCATCATGGAAAGAAGCAGCTTCGAGAAGAATCCCATCGACTT
TCTGGAAGCCAAGGGCTACAAAGAAGTGAAAAAGGACCTGATCATCAAGCTGCCTAAGTACTCCCTGTTC
GAGCTGGAAAACGGCCGGAAGAGAATGCTGGCCTCTGCCGGCGAACTGCAGAAGGGAAACGAACTGGCCC
TGCCCTCCAAATATGTGAACTTCCTGTACCTGGCCAGCCACTATGAGAAGCTGAAGGGCTCCCCCGAGGA
TAATGAGCAGAAACAGCTGTTTGTGGAACAGCACAAGCACTACCTGGACGAGATCATCGAGCAGATCAGC
GAGTTCTCCAAGAGAGTGATCCTGGCCGACGCTAATCTGGACAAAGTGCTGTCCGCCTACAACAAGCACC
GGGATAAGCCCATCAGAGAGCAGGCCGAGAATATCATCCACCTGTTTACCCTGACCAATCTGGGAGCCCC
TGCCGCCTTCAAGTACTTTGACACCACCATCGACCGGAAGAGGTACACCAGCACCAAAGAGGTGCTGGAC
GCCACCCTGATCCACCAGAGCATCACCGGCCTGTACGAGACACGGATCGACCTGTCTCAGCTGGGAGGTG
ACTCTGGAGGATCTAGCGGAGGATCCTCTGGCAGCGAGACACCAGGAACAAGCGAGTCAGCAACACCAGA
GAGCAGTGGCGGCAGCAGCGGCGGCAGCAGCACCCTAAATATAGAAGATGAGTATCGGCTACATGAGACC
TCAAAAGAGCCAGATGTTTCTCTAGGGTCCACATGGCTGTCTGATTTTCCTCAGGCCTGGGCGGAAACCG
GGGGCATGGGACTGGCAGTTCGCCAAGCTCCTCTGATCATACCTCTGAAAGCAACCTCTACCCCCGTGTC
CATAAAACAATACCCCATGTCACAAGAAGCCAGACTGGGGATCAAGCCCCACATACAGAGACTGTTGGAC
CAGGGAATACTGGTACCCTGCCAGTCCCCCTGGAACACGCCCCTGCTACCCGTTAAGAAACCAGGGACTA
ATGATTATAGGCCTGTCCAGGATCTGAGAGAAGTCAACAAGCGGGTGGAAGACATCCACCCCACCGTGCC
CAACCCTTACAACCTCTTGAGCGGGCTCCCACCGTCCCACCAGTGGTACACTGTGCTTGATTTAAAGGAT
GCCTTTTTCTGCCTGAGACTCCACCCCACCAGTCAGCCTCTCTTCGCCTTTGAGTGGAGAGATCCAGAGA
TGGGAATCTCAGGACAATTGACCTGGACCAGACTCCCACAGGGTTTCAAAAACAGTCCCACCCTGTTTAA
TGAGGCACTGCACAGAGACCTAGCAGACTTCCGGATCCAGCACCCAGACTTGATCCTGCTACAGTACGTG
GATGACTTACTGCTGGCCGCCACTTCTGAGCTAGACTGCCAACAAGGTACTCGGGCCCTGTTACAAACCC
TAGGGAACCTCGGGTATCGGGCCTCGGCCAAGAAAGCCCAAATTTGCCAGAAACAGGTCAAGTATCTGGG
GTATCTTCTAAAAGAGGGTCAGAGATGGCTGACTGAGGCCAGAAAAGAGACTGTGATGGGGCAGCCTACT
CCGAAGACCCCTCGACAACTAAGGGAGTTCCTAGGGAAGGCAGGCTTCTGTCGCCTCTTCATCCCTGGGT
TTGCAGAAATGGCAGCCCCCCTGTACCCTCTCACCAAACCGGGGACTCTGTTTAATTGGGGCCCAGACCA
ACAAAAGGCCTATCAAGAAATCAAGCAAGCTCTTCTAACTGCCCCAGCCCTGGGGTTGCCAGATTTGACT
AAGCCCTTTGAACTCTTTGTCGACGAGAAGCAGGGCTACGCCAAAGGTGTCCTAACGCAAAAACTGGGAC
CTTGGCGTCGGCCGGTGGCCTACCTGTCCAAAAAGCTAGACCCAGTAGCAGCTGGGTGGCCCCCTTGCCT
ACGGATGGTAGCAGCCATTGCCGTACTGACAAAGGATGCAGGCAAGCTAACCATGGGACAGCCACTAGTC
ATTCTGGCCCCCCATGCAGTAGAGGCACTAGTCAAACAACCCCCCGACCGCTGGCTTTCCAACGCCCGGA
TGACTCACTATCAGGCCTTGCTTTTGGACACGGACCGGGTCCAGTTCGGACCGGTGGTAGCCCTGAACCC
GGCTACGCTGCTCCCACTGCCTGAGGAAGGGCTGCAACACAACTGCCTTGATATCCTGGCCGAAGCCCAC
GGAACCCGACCCGACCTAACGGACCAGCCGCTCCCAGACGCCGACCACACCTGGTACACGGATGGAAGCA
GTCTCTTACAAGAGGGACAGCGTAAGGCGGGAGCTGCGGTGACCACCGAGACCGAGGTAATCTGGGCTAA
AGCCCTGCCAGCCGGGACATCCGCTCAGCGGGCTGAACTGATAGCACTCACCCAGGCCCTAAAGATGGCA
GAAGGTAAGAAGCTAAATGTTTATACTGATAGCCGTTATGCTTTTGCTACTGCCCATATCCATGGAGAAA
TATACAGAAGGCGTGGGTGGCTCACATCAGAAGGCAAAGAGATCAAAAATAAAGACGAGATCTTGGCCCT
ACTAAAAGCCCTCTTTCTGCCCAAAAGACTTAGCATAATCCATTGTCCAGGACATCAAAAGGGACACAGC
GCCGAGGCTAGAGGCAACCGGATGGCTGACCAAGCGGCCCGAAAGGCAGCCATCACAGAGACTCCAGACA
CCTCTACCCTCCTCATAGAAAATTCATCACCCTCTGGCGGCTCAAAAAGAACCGCCGACGGCAGCGAATT
CGAGTCTAGAGGATCCGCCGCTCCCGCCGCCAAGCGCGTGAAGCTGGACGGCGGCAGCGGCGGCGGCAGC
GGCGGCGGCAGCGGCTCCGGACCGGCAGCTAAGAGGGTGAAACTGGATCTCGAGCACCACCACCACCACC
ACTGAGATCCGGCTGCTAACAAAGCCCGAAAGGAAGCTGAGTTGGCTGCTGCCACCGCTGAGCAATAACT
AGCATAACCCCTTGGGGCCTCTAAACGGGTCTTGAGGGGTTTTTTGCTGAAAGGAGGAACTATATCCGGA
TTGGCGAATGGG
[124 nt withheld, positions 7923-8046]
C
[91 nt withheld, positions 8048-8138]
A
[49 nt withheld, positions 8140-8188]
CCTTTGACGTTGGAGTCCACGTTCTTT
[37 nt withheld, positions 8216-8252]
ACCCTATCTCGGTCTATTCTTTTGATTTATAAGGGATTTTGCCGATTTCGGCCTATTGGTTAAAAAATGA
GCTGATTTAACAAAAATTTAACGCGAATTTTAACAAAATATTAACGCTTACAATTTAGGTGGCACTTTTC
GGGGAAATGTGCGCGGAACCCCTATTTGTTTATTTTTCTAAATACATTCAAATATGTATCCGCTCATGAG
ACAATAACCCTGATAAATGCTTCAATAATATTGAAAAAGGAAGAGTATGAGTATTCAACATTTCCGTGTC
GCCCTTATTCCCTTTTTTGCGGCATTTTGCCTTCCTGTTTTTGCTCACCCAGAAACGCTGGTGAAAGTAA
AAGATGCTGAAGATCAGTTGGGTGCACGAGTGGGTTACATCGAACTGGATCTCAACAGCGGTAAGATCCT
TGAGAGTTTTCGCCCCGAAGAACGTTTTCCAATGATGAGCACTTTTAAAGTTCTGCTATGTGGCGCGGTA
TTATCCCGTATTGACGCCGGGCAAGAGCAACTCGGTCGCCGCATACACTATTCTCAGAATGACTTGGTTG
AGTACTCACCAGTCACAGAAAAGCATCTTACGGATGGCATGACAGTAAGAGAATTATGCAGTGCTGCCAT
AACCATGAGTGATAACACTGCGGCCAACTTACTTCTGACAACGATCGGAGGACCGAAGGAGCTAACCGCT
TTTTTGCACAACATGGGGGATCATGTAACTCGCCTTGATCGTTGGGAACCGGAGCTGAATGAAGCCATAC
CAAACGACGAGCGTGACACCACGATGCCTGCAGCAATGGCAACAACGTTGCGCAAACTATTAACTGGCGA
ACTACTTACTCTAGCTTCCCGGCAACAATTAATAGACTGGATGGAGGCGGATAAAGTTGCAGGACCACTT
CTGCGCTCGGCCCTTCCGGCTGGCTGGTTTATTGCTGATAAATCTGGAGCCGGTGAGCGTGGGTCTCGCG
GTATCATTGCAGCACTGGGGCCAGATGGTAAGCCCTCCCGTATCGTAGTTATCTACACGACGGGGAGTCA
GGCAACTATGGATGAACGAAATAGACAGATCGCTGAGATAGGTGCCTCACTGATTAAGCATTGGTAACTG
TCAGACCAAGTTTACTCATATATACTTTAGATTGATTTAAAACTTCATTTTTAATTTAAAAGGATCTAGG
TGAAGATCCTTTTTGATAATCTCATGACCAAAATCCCTTAACGTGAGTTTTCGTTCCACTGAGCGTCAGA
CCCCGTAGAAAAGATCAAAGGATCTTCTTGAGATCCTTTTTTTCTGCGCGTAATCTGCTGCTTGCAAACA
AAAAAACCACCGCTACCAGCGGTGGTTTGTTTGCCGGATCAAGAGCTACCAACTCTTTTTCCGAAGGTAA
CTGGCTTCAGCAGAGCGCAGATACCAAATACTGTCCTTCTAGTGTAGCCGTAGTTAGGCCACCACTTCAA
GAACTCTGTAGCACCGCCTACATACCTCGCTCTGCTAATCCTGTTACCAGTGGCTGCTGCCAGTGGCGAT
AAGTCGTGTCTTACCGGGTTGGACTCAAGACGATAGTTACCGGATAAGGCGCAGCGGTCGGGCTGAACGG
GGGGTTCGTGCACACAGCCCAGCTTGGAGCGAACGACCTACACCGAACTGAGATACCTACAGCGTGAGCT
ATGAGAAAGCGCCACGCTTCCCGAAGGGAGAAAGGCGGACAGGTATCCGGTAAGCGGCAGGGTCGGAACA
GGAGAGCGCACGAGGGAGCTTCCAGGGGGAAACGCCTGGTATCTTTATAGTCCTGTCGGGTTTCGCCACC
TCTGACTTGAGCGTCGATTTTTGTGATGCTCGTCAGGGGGGCGGAGCCTATGGAAAAACGCCAGCAACGC
GGCCTTTTTACGGTTCCTGGCCTTTTGCTGGCCTTTTGCTCACATGTTCTTTCCTGCGTTATCCCCTGAT
TCTGTGGATAACCGTATTACCGCCTTTGAGTGAGCTGATACCGCTCGCCGCAGCCGAACGACCGAGCGCA
GCGAGTCAGTGAGCGAGGAAGCGGAAGAGCGCCTGATGCGGTATTTTCTCCTTACGCATCTGTGCGGTAT
TTCACACCGCAATGGTGCACTCTCAGTACAATCTGCTCTGATGCCGCATAGTTAAGCCAGTATACACTCC
GCTATCGCTACGTGACTGGGTCATGGCTGCGCCCCGACACCCGCCAACACCCGCTGACGCGCCCTGACGG
GCTTGTCTGCTCCCGGCATCCGCTTACAGACAAGCTGTGACCGTCTCCGGGAGCTGCATGTGTCAGAGGT
TTTCACCGTCATCACCGAAACGCGCGAGGCAGCTGCGGTAAAGCTCATCAGCGTGGTCGTGAAGCGATTC
ACAGATGTCTGCCTGTTCATCCGCGTCCAGCTCGTTGAGTTTCTCCAGAAGCGTTAATGTCTGGCTTCTG
ATAAAGCGGGCCATGTTAAGGGCGGTTTTTTCCTGTTTGGTCACTGATGCCTCCGTGTAAGGGGGATTTC
TGTTCATGGGGGTAATGATACCGATGAAACGAGAGAGGATGCTCACGATACGGGTTACTGATGATGAACA
TGCCCGGTTACTGGAACGTTGTGAGGGTAAACAACTGGCGGTATGGATGCGGCGGGACCAGAGAAAAATC
ACTCAGGGTCAATGCCAGCGCTTCGTTAATACAGATGTAGGTGTTCCACAGGGTAGCCAGCAGCATCCTG
CGATGCAGATCCGGAACATAATGGTGCAGGGCGCTGACTTCCGCGTTTCCAGACTTTACGAAACACGGAA
ACCGAAGACCATTCATGTTGTTGCTCAGGTCGCAGACGTTTTGCAGCAGCAGTCGCTTCACGTTCGCTCG
CGTATCGGTGATTCATTCTGCTAACCAGTAAGGCAACCCCGCCAGCCTAGCCGGGTCCTCAACGACAGGA
GCACGATCATGCGCACCCGTGGGGCCGCCATGCCGGCGATAATGGCCTGCTTCTCGCCGAAACGTTTGGT
GGCGGGACCAGTGACGAAGGCTTGAGCGAGGGCGTGCAAGATTCCGAATACCGCAAGCGACAGGCCGATC
ATCGTCGCGCTCCAGCGAAAGCGGTCCTCGCCGAAAATGACCCAGAGCGCTGCCGGCACCTGTCCTACGA
GTTGCATGATAAAGAAGACAGTCATAAGTGCGGCGACGATAGTCATGCCCCGCGCCCACCGGAAGGAGCT
GACTGGGTTGAAGGCTCTCAAGGGCATCGGTCGAGATCCCGGTGCCTAATGAGTGAGCTAACTTACATTA
ATTGCGTTGCGCTCACTGCCCGCTTTCCAGTCGGGAAACCTGTCGTGCCAGCTGCATTAATGAATCGGCC
AACGCGCGGGGAGAGGCGGTTTGCGTATTGGGCGCCAGGGTGGTTTTTCTTTTCACCAGTGAGACGGGCA
ACAGCTGATTGCCCTTCACCGCCTGGCCCTGAGAGAGTTGCAGCAAGCGGTCCACGCTGGTTTGCCCCAG
CAGGCGAAAATCCTGTTTGATGGTGGTTAACGGCGGGATATAACATGAGCTGTCTTCGGTATCGTCGTAT
CCCACTACCGAGATATCCGCACCAACGCGCAGCCCGGACTCGGTAATGGCGCGCATTGCGCCCAGCGCCA
TCTGATCGTTGGCAACCAGCATCGCAGTGGGAACGATGCCCTCATTC
Features (pLannotate 1.2.2; 22 found; start..end, strand, type, name):
    699..776     -  promoter       lacI promoter: lacI
    784..1063    -  CDS            TcR (fragment): tetracycline efflux protein; tet; confers resistance to tetracycline
   1085..1103    +  promoter       T7 promoter: promoter for bacteriophage T7 RNA polymerase
   1104..1128    +  protein_bind   lac operator: The lac repressor binds to the lac operator to inhibit transcription in E. coli. This inhibition can be relieved by adding lactose or isopropyl-β-D-thiogalactopyranoside (IPTG). lac repressor encoded by lacI
   1143..1165    +  RBS            RBS: efficient ribosome binding site from bacteriophage T7 gene 10 (Olins and Rangwala, 1989)
   1173..1205    +  CDS            T7 tag (gene 10 leader): leader peptide from bacteriophage T7 gene 10 promotes efficient translation in E. coli
   1362..2963    +  CDS            Cas9(N): N-terminal portion of Streptococcus pyogenes Cas9 (Zetsche et al., 2015)
   2964..5458    +  CDS            Cas9(C) (fragment): C-terminal portion of Streptococcus pyogenes Cas9 (Zetsche et al., 2015)
   5562..7593    +  CDS            gag-pol (fragment): Moloney murine leukemia virus Gag-Pol polyprotein; gag-pol; contains a read-through stop codon
   7755..7772    +  CDS            9xHis (fragment): 9xHis affinity tag
   7782..7831    +  CDS            SET1 (fragment): solubility-enhancement tag derived from T7 phage gene 10B
   7839..7886    +  terminator     T7 terminator: transcription terminator for bacteriophage T7 RNA polymerase
   7923..8351    +  rep_origin     f1 ori (sequence partly withheld): f1 bacteriophage origin of replication; arrow indicates direction of (+) strand synthesis
   8404..8508    +  promoter       AmpR promoter: bla
   8509..9369    +  CDS            AmpR: β-lactamase; bla; confers resistance to ampicillin, carbenicillin, and related antibiotics
   9540..10128   +  rep_origin     ori: high-copy-number ColE1/pMB1/pBR322/pUC origin of replication
  10314..10453   -  misc_feature   bom: basis of mobility region from pBR322
  10555..10746   -  CDS            rop: Rop protein, which maintains plasmids at low copy number; rop
  10763..11143   +  CDS            YPB1_ECOLX: Protein predicted: Swiss-Prot protein existence level 4. From Escherichia coli.
  11215..11506   -  CDS            TcR (fragment): tetracycline efflux protein; tet; confers resistance to tetracycline
  11521..11542   -  protein_bind   CAP binding site: CAP binding activates transcription in the presence of cAMP. E. coli catabolite activator protein
  11555..698     -  CDS            lacI (across the origin): lac repressor; lacI; The lac repressor binds to the lac operator to inhibit transcription in E. coli. This inhibition can be relieved by adding lactose or isopropyl-β-D-thiogalactopyranoside (IPTG).
