[The description below was written by a language model from this plasmid's Addgene catalogue record and pLannotate feature annotations shown in this document.]
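Description:
pET-21a-PE2-His is a bacterial expression plasmid of roughly 11.9 kb, built on the pET-21a backbone for producing recombinant prime editor 2 (PE2) protein in E. coli. It replicates from a ColE1/pBR322-type origin. The backbone retains the bom and rop elements, although the catalogue lists the plasmid as high copy. Selection is by ampicillin through the β-lactamase gene, and an f1 origin is also present. The short tetracycline-resistance fragments and the predicted E. coli open reading frame in the annotation are pBR322-derived backbone remnants rather than functional markers.

The payload is an open reading frame of about 6.3 kb under the T7 promoter, with an adjacent lac operator and the T7 gene 10 ribosome binding site. A plasmid-borne lacI gene supplies repressor. Expression therefore requires a host that provides T7 RNA polymerase and is induced with IPTG. The coding region begins with the T7 tag leader and continues through Streptococcus pyogenes Cas9, which the annotation splits into N- and C-terminal portions. Next comes a segment matching the Moloney murine leukemia virus Gag-Pol polyprotein, which corresponds to the reverse transcriptase domain of the prime editor. The frame ends in a C-terminal His tag ahead of the T7 terminator. The record also lists a c-myc nuclear localization signal, which the feature table does not annotate separately. The specific nickase and reverse transcriptase mutations that define PE2 are likewise not itemized. The short "SET1" hit after the His tag is probably vector sequence upstream of the terminator.

The stated purpose is to express His-tagged PE2 in bacteria, which allows affinity purification. The associated work concerns genome-wide profiling of prime editor off-target sites in vitro and in vivo.
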