Addgene plasmid #201973: pET-21a-PE2-His
Purpose: Express His-tagged PE2 in bacteria
Depositing lab: Scot Wolfe. Depositing organization: University of Massachusetts, Worcester. Publication: Genome-wide profiling of prime editor off-target sites in vitro and in vivo using PE-tag. Liang SQ, Liu P, Ponnienselvan K, Suresh S, Chen Z, Kramme C, Chatterjee P, Zhu LJ, Sontheimer EJ, Xue W, Wolfe SA. Nat Methods. 2023 Jun;20(6):898-907. doi: 10.1038/s41592-023-01859-2. Epub 2023 May 8. PubMed 37156841.
Backbone
  Vector backbone: pET-21 a
  Total vector size (bp): 11943
  Vector type: Bacterial Expression
Growth in bacteria
  Bacterial resistance: Ampicillin, 100 μg/mL
  Growth temperature: 37°C
  Growth strain: DH5alpha
  Copy number: High Copy
Gene/Insert
  Gene/Insert name: PE2-HIS (alt name: His-tagged Prime editor 2)
  Insert size (bp): 6300
  Tag / fusion protein: His (C terminal on insert); c-myc NLS
Terms and licenses: Academic/Nonprofit Terms; Industry Terms: Not Available to Industry
How to cite: pET-21a-PE2-His was a gift from Scot Wolfe (Addgene plasmid # 201973 ; http://n2t.net/addgene:201973 ; RRID:Addgene_201973)
